>Addgene plasmid #55199 | CMVp-ECFP-Triplex-28-8xmiRNA-BS-28-pA (Construct 22) | depositor full sequence | sequence record 85586 | CMVp-ECFP-Triplex-28-8xmiRNA-BS-28-pA (Construct 22) sequence 4856 bps
AAGATACCAGGCGTTTCCCCCTGGAAGCTCCCTCGTGCGCTCTCCTGTTCCGACCCTGCCGCTTACCGGA
TACCTGTCCGCCTTTCTCCCTTCGGGAAGCGTGGCGCTTTCTCAATGCTCACGCTGTAGGTATCTCAGTT
CGGTGTAGGTCGTTCGCTCCAAGCTGGGCTGTGTGCACGAACCCCCCGTTCAGCCCGACCGCTGCGCCTT
ATCCGGTAACTATCGTCTTGAGTCCAACCCGGTAAGACACGACTTATCGCCACTGGCAGCAGCCACTGGT
AACAGGATTAGCAGAGCGAGGTATGTAGGCGGTGCTACAGAGTTCTTGAAGTGGTGGCCTAACTACGGCT
ACACTAGAAGGACAGTATTTGGTATCTGCGCTCTGCTGAAGCCAGTTACCTTCGGAAAAAGAGTTGGTAG
CTCTTGATCCGGCAAACAAACCACCGCTGGTAGCGGTGGTTTTTTTGTTTGCAAGCAGCAGATTACGCGC
AGAAAAAAAGGATCTCAAGAAGATCCTTTGATCTTTTCTACGGGGTCTGACGCTCAGTGGAACGAAAACT
CACGTTAAGGGATTTTGGTCATGAGATTATCAAAAAGGATCTTCACCTAGATCCTTTTAAATTAAAAATG
AAGTTTTAAATCAATCTAAAGTATATATGAGTAAACTTGGTCTGACAGTTACCAATGCTTAATCAGTGAG
GCACCTATCTCAGCGATCTGTCTATTTCGTTCATCCATAGTTGCCTGACTCCCCGTCGTGTAGATAACTA
CGATACGGGAGGGCTTACCATCTGGCCCCAGTGCTGCAATGATACCGCGAGACCCACGCTCACCGGCTCC
AGATTTATCAGCAATAAACCAGCCAGCCGGAAGGGCCGAGCGCAGAAGTGGTCCTGCAACTTTATCCGCC
TCCATCCAGTCTATTAATTGTTGCCGGGAAGCTAGAGTAAGTAGTTCGCCAGTTAATAGTTTGCGCAACG
TTGTTGCCATTGCTACAGGCATCGTGGTGTCACGCTCGTCGTTTGGTATGGCTTCATTCAGCTCCGGTTC
CCAACGATCAAGGCGAGTTACATGATCCCCCATGTTGTGCAAAAAAGCGGTTAGCTCCTTCGGTCCTCCG
ATCGTTGTCAGAAGTAAGTTGGCCGCAGTGTTATCACTCATGGTTATGGCAGCACTGCATAATTCTCTTA
CTGTCATGCCATCCGTAAGATGCTTTTCTGTGACTGGTGAGTACTCAACCAAGTCATTCTGAGAATAGTG
TATGCGGCGACCGAGTTGCTCTTGCCCGGCGTCAATACGGGATAATACCGCGCCACATAGCAGAACTTTA
AAAGTGCTCATCATTGGAAAACGTTCTTCGGGGCGAAAACTCTCAAGGATCTTACCGCTGTTGAGATCCA
GTTCGATGTAACCCACTCGTGCACCCAACTGATCTTCAGCATCTTTTACTTTCACCAGCGTTTCTGGGTG
AGCAAAAACAGGAAGGCAAAATGCCGCAAAAAAGGGAATAAGGGCGACACGGAAATGTTGAATACTCATA
CTCTTCCTTTTTCAATATTATTGAAGCATTTATCAGGGTTATTGTCTCATGAGCGGATACATATTTGAAT
GTATTTAGAAAAATAAACAAATAGGGGTTCCGCGCACATTTCCCCGAAAAGTGCCACCTG
[124 nt withheld, positions 1671-1794]
C
[91 nt withheld, positions 1796-1886]
A
[49 nt withheld, positions 1888-1936]
CCTTTGACGTTGGAGTCCACGTTCTTT
[37 nt withheld, positions 1964-2000]
ACCCTATCTCGGTCTATTCTTTTGATTTATAAGGGATTTTGCCGATTTCGGCCTATTGGTTAAAAAATGA
GCTGATTTAACAAAAATTTAACGCGAATTTTAACAAAATATTAACGTTTACAATTTCCCATTCGCCATTC
AGGCTGCGCAACTGTTGGGAAGGGCGATCGGTGCGGGCCTCTTCGCTATTACGCCAGCCCAAGCTACCAT
GATAAGTAAGTAATATTAAGGTACGGGAGGTACTTGGAGGTACCTAGTTATTAATAGTAATCAATTACGG
GGTCATTAGTTCATAGCCCATATATGGAGTTCCGCGTTACATAACTTACGGTAAATGGCCCGCCTGGCTG
ACCGCCCAACGACCCCCGCCCATTGACGTCAATAATGACGTATGTTCCCATAGTAACGCCAATAGGGACT
TTCCATTGACGTCAATGGGTGGAGTATTTACGGTAAACTGCCCACTTGGCAGTACATCAAGTGTATCATA
TGCCAAGTACGCCCCCTATTGACGTCAATGACGGTAAATGGCCCGCCTGGCATTATGCCCAGTACATGAC
CTTATGGGACTTTCCTACTTGGCAGTACATCTACGTATTAGTCATCGCTATTACCATGGTGATGCGGTTT
TGGCAGTACATCAATGGGCGTGGATAGCGGTTTGACTCACGGGGATTTCCAAGTCTCCACCCCATTGACG
TCAATGGGAGTTTGTTTTGGCACCAAAATCAACGGGACTTTCCAAAATGTCGTAACAACTCCGCCCCATT
GACGCAAATGGGCGGTAGGCGTGTACGGTGGGAGGTCTATATAAGCAGAGCTGGTTTATGAACCGTCAGA
TCCGAGCTCGCCACCATGGTGAACAAGGGCGAGGAGCTGTTCACCGGGGTGGTGCCCATCCTGGTCGAGC
TGGACGGCGACGTAAACGGCCACAAGTTCAGCGTGTCCGGCGAGGGCGAGGGCGATGCCACCTACGGCAA
GCTGACCCTGAAGTTCATCTGCACCACCGGCAAGCTGCCCGTGCCCTGGCCCACCCTCGTGACCACCCTG
ACCTGGGGCGTGCAGTGCTTCGCCCGCTACCCCGACCACATGAAGCAGCACGACTTCTTCAAGTCCGCCA
TGCCCGAAGGCTACGTCCAGGAGCGCACCATCTTCTTCAAGGACGACGGCAACTACAAGACCCGCGCCGA
GGTGAAGTTCGAGGGCGACACCCTGGTGAACCGCATCGAGCTGAAGGGCATCGACTTCAAGGAGGACGGC
AACATCCTGGGGCACAAGCTGGAGTACAACGCCATCAGCGACAACGTCTATATCACCGCCGACAAGCAGA
AGAACGGCATCAAGGCCAACTTCAAGATCCGCCACAACATCGAGGACGGCAGCGTGCAGCTCGCCGACCA
CTACCAGCAGAACACCCCCATCGGCGACGGCCCCGTGCTGCTGCCCGACAACCACTACCTGAGCACCCAG
TCCAAGCTGAGCAAAGACCCCAACGAGAAGCGCGATCACATGGTCCTGCTGGAGTTCGTGACCGCCGCCG
GGATCACTCTCGGCATGGACGAGCTGTACAAGTAAACCGGTGATTCGTCAGTAGGGTTGTAAAGGTTTTT
CTTTTCCTGAGAAAACAACCTTTTGTTTTCTCAGGTTTTGCTTTTTGGCCTTTCCCTAGCTTTAAAAAAA
AAAAGCAAAACTCACCGAGGCAGTTCCATAGGATGGCAAGATCCTGGTATCGGTCTGCGAGTTCACTGCC
GTATAGGCAGCTAAGAAACCGCTTGAAGTCTTTAATTAAACCGCTTGAAGTCTTTAATTAAACCGCTTGA
AGTCTTTAATTAAACCGCTTGAAGTCTTTAATTAAACCTCTGGCCACATCGGTTCCTGCTCCGCTTGAAG
TCTTTAATTAAACCGCTTGAAGTCTTTAATTAAACCGCTTGAAGTCTTTAATTAAACCGCTTGAAGTCTT
TAATTAAAGTTCACTGCCGTATAGGCAGCTAAGAAACCCGGGTAAGCGGGACTCTGGGGTTCGAAATGAC
CGACCAAGCGACGCCCAACCTGCCATCACGAGATTTCGATTCCACCGCCGCCTTCTATGAAAGGTTGGGC
TTCGGAATCGTTTTCCGGGACGCCGGCTGGATGATCCTCCAGCGCGGGGATCTCATGCTGGAGTTCTTCG
CCCACCCTAGGGGGAGGCTAACTGAAACACGGAAGGAGACAATACCGGAAGGAACCCGCGCTATGACGGC
AATAAAAAGACAGAATAAAACGCACGGTGTTGGGTCGTTTGTTCATAAACGCGGGGTTCGGTCCCAGGGC
TGGCACTCTGTCGATACCCCACCGAGACGCCATTGGGGCCAATACGCCCGCGTTTCTTCCTTTTCCCCAC
CCCACCCCCCAAGTTCGGGTGAAGGCCCAGGGCTCGCAGCCAACGTCGGGGCGGCAGGCCCTGCCATAGC
CTCAGCTCGAGTATGTCGACCGATGCCCTTGAGAGCCTTCAACCCAGTCAGCTCCTTCCGGTGGGCGCGG
GGCATGACTATCGTCGCCGCACTTATGACTGTCTTCTTTATCATGCAACTCGTAGGACAGGTGCCGGCAG
CGCTCTTCCGCTTCCTCGCTCACTGACTCGCTGCGCTCGGTCGTTCGGCTGCGGCGAGCGGTATCAGCTC
ACTCAAAGGCGGTAATACGGTTATCCACAGAATCAGGGGATAACGCAGGAAAGAACATGTGAGCAAAAGG
CCAGCAAAAGGCCAGGAACCGTAAAAAGGCCGCGTTGCTGGCGTTTTTCCATAGGCTCCGCCCCCCTGAC
GAGCATCACAAAAATCGACGCTCAAGTCAGAGGTGGCGAAACCCGACAGGACTATA
Features (pLannotate 1.2.2; 15 found; start..end, strand, type, name):
    679..1539    -  CDS            AmpR: β-lactamase; bla; confers resistance to ampicillin, carbenicillin, and related antibiotics
   1540..1644    -  promoter       AmpR promoter: bla
   1671..2126    +  rep_origin     f1 ori (sequence partly withheld): f1 bacteriophage origin of replication; arrow indicates direction of (+) strand synthesis
   2131..2198    -  CDS            lacZα (fragment): LacZα fragment of β-galactosidase; lacZ fragment
   2315..2618    +  enhancer       CMV enhancer: human cytomegalovirus immediate early enhancer
   2619..2822    +  promoter       CMV promoter: human cytomegalovirus (CMV) immediate early promoter
   2856..3575    +  CDS            mCerulean: enhanced monomeric variant of CFP (Rizzo et al., 2004) mammalian codon-optimized
   3687..3740    -  CDS            KanR (fragment): aminoglycoside phosphotransferase; aph(3')-Ia; confers resistance to kanamycin
   3740..3767    +  ncRNA          CRISPR-DR4: Accession: RF01317 - CRISPR RNA direct repeat element
   3968..3995    +  ncRNA          CRISPR-DR4: Accession: RF01317 - CRISPR RNA direct repeat element
   4026..4178    +  CDS            ble (fragment): BLE_KLEPN - Experimental evidence at protein level: Swiss-Prot protein existence level 1. Binding protein with a strong affinity to the bleomycin family of antibiotics. Binds to CL990; an antimitotic-antibiotic compound. From Klebsiella pneumoniae.
   4237..4284    +  polyA_signal   HSV TK poly(A) signal: herpes simplex virus thymidine kinase polyadenylation signal (Cole and Stacy, 1985)
   4375..4391    -  polyA_signal   bGH poly(A) signal (fragment): bovine growth hormone polyadenylation signal
   4465..4596    +  CDS            TcR (fragment): tetracycline efflux protein; tet; confers resistance to tetracycline
   4776..508     -  rep_origin     ori (across the origin): high-copy-number ColE1/pMB1/pBR322/pUC origin of replication
