[The description below was written by a language model from this plasmid's Addgene catalogue record and pLannotate feature annotations shown in this document.]
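Description:
CMVp-ECFP-Triplex-28-8xmiRNA-BS-28-pA (Construct 22) is a 4,856 bp mammalian expression and synthetic biology plasmid built on a pGL2-Luc-derived backbone. It is propagated in E. coli through a high-copy ColE1/pUC-type origin and selected with ampicillin via the β-lactamase gene and its native promoter. An f1 phage origin is also present. The short lacZα, KanR, ble, TcR and bGH poly(A) matches in the feature table are annotated only as fragments and are most likely cloning remnants or chance similarities rather than functional elements. No mammalian selection marker is recorded.

The payload is a single transcription unit driven by the human cytomegalovirus immediate early enhancer and promoter. It encodes a cyan fluorescent protein, catalogued as ECFP but matched by the automated annotation to the closely related variant mCerulean. According to the construct name and purpose, the coding sequence is followed by an RNA "Triplex" element, which is not annotated in the feature table. Such triple-helix structures generally stabilise the 3′ end of a transcript that lacks a poly(A) tail. Next comes an array of eight FF4 miRNA binding sites bracketed by two 28 nt sequences. These correspond to the two annotated CRISPR direct-repeat elements about 200 bp apart, which are typically recognition sites for a CRISPR RNA-processing endonuclease. An HSV TK polyadenylation signal lies downstream.

This layout suggests a CFP reporter that FF4 miRNA represses through the 3′ binding sites. Cleavage at the 28 nt repeats would remove those sites and the poly(A) tail, leaving a Triplex-stabilised message. The record states only that it is a CFP reporter carrying these elements, for use in RNA- and CRISPR/Cas-based gene circuit regulation in human cells.
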