Addgene plasmid #55199: CMVp-ECFP-Triplex-28-8xmiRNA-BS-28-pA (Construct 22)
Purpose: CFP reporter along with FF4 miRNA binding sites and 28 nt sequences
Depositing lab: Timothy Lu. Depositing organization: Massachusetts Institute of Technology. Publication: Multiplexed and Programmable Regulation of Gene Networks with an Integrated RNA and CRISPR/Cas Toolkit in Human Cells. Nissim L, Perli SD, Fridkin A, Perez-Pinera P, Lu TK. Mol Cell. 2014 May 14. pii: S1097-2765(14)00355-4. doi: 10.1016/j.molcel.2014.04.022. PubMed 24837679.
Backbone
  Vector backbone: pGL2-Luc (Addgene #26280)
  Backbone size w/o insert (bp): 3500
  Total vector size (bp): 4856
  Vector type: Mammalian Expression, Synthetic Biology
Growth in bacteria
  Bacterial resistance: Ampicillin, 100 μg/mL
  Growth temperature: 37°C
  Growth strain: DH5alpha
  Copy number: Unknown
Gene/Insert
  Gene/Insert name: ECFP
  Species: H. sapiens (human)
  Insert size (bp): 1144
  GenBank ID: KJ796505
  Promoter: CMV
  Cloning method: Ligation Independent Cloning
  Sequencing primers: 5′ TGCGCAACTGTTGGGAAGGGCGATCGGTGCGGGCC; 3′ AGTGCGGCGACGATAGTCATGCCCC
Terms and licenses: Academic/Nonprofit Terms; Industry Terms: Not Available to Industry
Depositor comments: Please see http://www.rle.mit.edu/sbg/resources/ for more information.
How to cite: CMVp-ECFP-Triplex-28-8xmiRNA-BS-28-pA (Construct 22) was a gift from Timothy Lu (Addgene plasmid # 55199 ; http://n2t.net/addgene:55199 ; RRID:Addgene_55199)
