>Addgene plasmid #55199 | CMVp-ECFP-Triplex-28-8xmiRNA-BS-28-pA (Construct 22) | addgene partial sequence | sequence record 89756 | TK-pA-R 5'-ttgtctccttccgtgtttca-3'
CGCGCTGGAGGATCATCCAGCCGGCGTCCCGGAAAACGATTCCGAAGCCCAACCTTTCATAGAAGGCGGC
GGTGGAATCGAAATCTCGTGATGGCAGGTTGGGCGTCGCTTGGTCGGTCATTTCGAACCCCAGAGTCCCG
CTTACCCGGGTTTCTTAGCTGCCTATACGGCAGTGAACTTTAATTAAAGACTTCAAGCGGTTTAATTAAA
GACTTCAAGCGGTTTAATTAAAGACTTCAAGCGGTTTAATTAAAGACTTCAAGCGGAGCAGGAACCGATG
TGGCCAGAGGTTTAATTAAAGACTTCAAGCGGTTTAATTAAAGACTTCAAGCGGTTTAATTAAAGACTTC
AAGCGGTTTAATTAAAGACTTCAAGCGGTTTCTTAGCTGCCTATACGGCAGTGAACTCGCAGACCGATAC
CAGGATCTTGCCATCCTATGGAACTGCCTCGGTGAGTTTTGCTTTTTTTTTTTAAAGCTAGGGAAAGGCC
AAAAAGCAAAACCTGAGAAAACAAAAGGTTGTTTTCTCAGGAAAAGAAAAACCTTTACAACCCTACTGAC
GAATCACCGGTTTACTTGTACAGCTCGTCCATGCCGAGAGTGATCCCGGCGGCGGTCACGAACTCCAGCA
GGACCATGTGATCGCGCTTCTCGTTGGGGTCTTTGCTCAGCTTGGACTGGGTGCTCAGGTAGTGGTTGTC
GGGCAGCAGCACGGGGCCGTCGCCGATGGGGGTGTTCTGCTGGTAGTGGTCGGCGAGCTGCACGCTGCCG
TCCTCGATGTTGTGGCGGATCTTGAAGTTGGCCTTGATGCCGTTCTTCTGCTTGTCGGCGGTGATATAGA
CGTTGTCGCTGATGGCGTTGTACTCCAGCTTG
