>Addgene plasmid #55199 | CMVp-ECFP-Triplex-28-8xmiRNA-BS-28-pA (Construct 22) | addgene partial sequence | sequence record 89970 | CMV-F 5'-CGCAAATGGGCGGTAGGCGTG-3'
GAACCGTCAGATCCGAGCTCGCCACCATGGTGAACAAGGGCGAGGAGCTGTTCACCGGGGTGGTGCCCAT
CCTGGTCGAGCTGGACGGCGACGTAAACGGCCACAAGTTCAGCGTGTCCGGCGAGGGCGAGGGCGATGCC
ACCTACGGCAAGCTGACCCTGAAGTTCATCTGCACCACCGGCAAGCTGCCCGTGCCCTGGCCCACCCTCG
TGACCACCCTGACCTGGGGCGTGCAGTGCTTCGCCCGCTACCCCGACCACATGAAGCAGCACGACTTCTT
CAAGTCCGCCATGCCCGAAGGCTACGTCCAGGAGCGCACCATCTTCTTCAAGGACGACGGCAACTACAAG
ACCCGCGCCGAGGTGAAGTTCGAGGGCGACACCCTGGTGAACCGCATCGAGCTGAAGGGCATCGACTTCA
AGGAGGACGGCAACATCCTGGGGCACAAGCTGGAGTACAACGCCATCAGCGACAACGTCTATATCACCGC
CGACAAGCAGAAGAACGGCATCAAGGCCAACTTCAAGATCCGCCACAACATCGAGGACGGCAGCGTGCAG
CTCGCCGACCACTACCAGCAGAACACCCCCATCGGCGACGGCCCCGTGCTGCTGCCCGACAACCACTACC
TGAGCACCCAGTCCAAGCTGAGCAAAGACCCCAACGAGAAGCGCGATCACATGGTCCTGCTGGAGTTCGT
GACCGCCGCCGGGATCACTCTCGGCATGGACGAGCTGTACAAGTAAACCGGTGATTCGTCAGTAGGGTTG
TAAAGGTTTTTCTTTTCCTGAGAAAACAACCTTTTGTTTTCTCAGGTTTTGCTTTTTGGCCTTTCCCTAG
CTTTAAAAAAAAAAAGCAAAACTCACCGAGGCAG
